>Addgene plasmid #54894 | mApple-Endo-14 | addgene full sequence | sequence record 173162 | Addgene NGS Result
ATGGTGAGCAAGGGCGAGGAGAATAACATGGCCATCATCAAGGAGTTCATGCGCTTCAAGGTGCACATGG
AGGGCTCCGTGAACGGCCACGAGTTCGAGATCGAGGGCGAGGGCGAGGGCCGCCCCTACGAGGCCTTTCA
GACCGCTAAGCTGAAGGTGACCAAGGGTGGCCCCCTGCCCTTCGCCTGGGACATCCTGTCCCCTCAGTTC
ATGTACGGCTCCAAGGTCTACATTAAGCACCCAGCCGACATCCCCGACTACTTCAAGCTGTCCTTCCCCG
AGGGCTTCAGGTGGGAGCGCGTGATGAACTTCGAGGACGGCGGCATTATTCACGTTAACCAGGACTCCTC
CCTGCAGGACGGCGTGTTCATCTACAAGGTGAAGCTGCGCGGCACCAACTTCCCCTCCGACGGCCCCGTA
ATGCAGAAGAAGACCATGGGCTGGGAGGCCTCCGAGGAGCGGATGTACCCCGAGGACGGCGCCCTGAAGA
GCGAGATCAAGAAGAGGCTGAAGCTGAAGGACGGCGGCCACTACGCCGCCGAGGTCAAGACCACCTACAA
GGCCAAGAAGCCCGTGCAGCTGCCCGGCGCCTACATCGTCGACATCAAGTTGGACATCGTGTCCCACAAC
GAGGACTACACCATCGTGGAACAGTACGAACGCGCCGAGGGCCGCCACTCCACCGGCGGCATGGACGAGC
TGTACAAGTCCGGATCAGATCTCGAGCTCAAGCTTGATATCGAATTCCCCATGGAGCAGAAGCTGATCTC
CGAGGAGGACCTGAACCGGAAGAAACTGGTGGTTGTTGGTGATGGAGCCTGTGGAAAGACATGCTTGCTC
ATAGTCTTCAGCAAGGACGAGTTCCCAGAGGTGTATGTGCCCACAGTGTTTGAGAACTATGTGGCAGATA
TCGAGGTGGATGGAAAGCAGGTAGAGTTGGCTTTGTGGGACACAGCTGGCCAGGAGGACTACGACCGCCT
GCGGCCGCTCTCCTACCCGGACACCGACGTCATTCTCATGTGCTTCTCGGTGGACAGCCCGGACTCGCTG
GAGAACATCCCCGAGAAGTGGGTCCCCGAGGTGAAGCACTTCTGTCCCAATGTGCCCATCATCCTGGTGG
CCAACAAAAAAGACCTGCGCAGCGACGAGCATGTCCGCACAGAGCTGGCCCGCATGAAGCAGGAACCCGT
TCGCACGGATGACGGCCGCGCCATGGCCGTGCGCATCCAAGCCTACGACTACCTCGAGTGCTCTGCCAAG
ACCAAGGAAGGCGTGCGCGAGGTCTTCGAGACGGCCACGCGCGCCGCGCTGCAGAAGCGCTACGGCTCCC
AGAACGGCTGCATCAACTGCTGCAAGGTGCTATGAGGGCCGCGCCCGTCGCGCCTGCCCCTGCCGGGGAT
CCACCGGATCTAGATAACTGATCATAATCAGCCATACCACATTTGTAGAGGTTTTACTTGCTTTAAAAAA
CCTCCCACACCTCCCCCTGAACCTGAAACATAAAATGAATGCAATTGTTGTTGTTAACTTGTTTATTGCA
GCTTATAATGGTTACAAATAAAGCAATAGCATCACAAATTTCACAAATAAAGCATTTTTTTCACTGCATT
CTAGTTGTGGTTTGTCCAAACTCATCAATGTATCTTAACGCGTAAATTGTAAGCGTTAATATTTTGTTAA
AATTCGCGTTAAATTTTTGTTAAATCAGCTCATTTTTTAACCAATAGGCCGAAATCGGCAAAATCCCTTA
TAAATCAAAAGAATAGACCGAGATAGGGT
[37 nt withheld, positions 1780-1816]
AAAGAACGTGGACTCCAACGTCAAAGG
[49 nt withheld, positions 1844-1892]
T
[91 nt withheld, positions 1894-1984]
G
[124 nt withheld, positions 1986-2109]
CAGGTGGCACTTTTCGGGGAAATGTGCGCGGAACCCCTATTTGTTTATTTTTCTAAATACATTCAAATAT
GTATCCGCTCATGAGACAATAACCCTGATAAATGCTTCAATAATATTGAAAAAGGAAGAGTCCTGAGGCG
GAAAGAACCAGCTGTGGAATGTGTGTCAGTTAGGGTGTGGAAAGTCCCCAGGCTCCCCAGCAGGCAGAAG
TATGCAAAGCATGCATCTCAATTAGTCAGCAACCAGGTGTGGAAAGTCCCCAGGCTCCCCAGCAGGCAGA
AGTATGCAAAGCATGCATCTCAATTAGTCAGCAACCATAGTCCCGCCCCTAACTCCGCCCATCCCGCCCC
TAACTCCGCCCAGTTCCGCCCATTCTCCGCCCCATGGCTGACTAATTTTTTTTATTTATGCAGAGGCCGA
GGCCGCCTCGGCCTCTGAGCTATTCCAGAAGTAGTGAGGAGGCTTTTTTGGAGGCCTAGGCTTTTGCAAA
GATCGATCAAGAGACAGGATGAGGATCGTTTCGCATGATTGAACAAGATGGATTGCACGCAGGTTCTCCG
GCCGCTTGGGTGGAGAGGCTATTCGGCTATGACTGGGCACAACAGACAATCGGCTGCTCTGATGCCGCCG
TGTTCCGGCTGTCAGCGCAGGGGCGCCCGGTTCTTTTTGTCAAGACCGACCTGTCCGGTGCCCTGAATGA
ACTGCAAGACGAGGCAGCGCGGCTATCGTGGCTGGCCACGACGGGCGTTCCTTGCGCAGCTGTGCTCGAC
GTTGTCACTGAAGCGGGAAGGGACTGGCTGCTATTGGGCGAAGTGCCGGGGCAGGATCTCCTGTCATCTC
ACCTTGCTCCTGCCGAGAAAGTATCCATCATGGCTGATGCAATGCGGCGGCTGCATACGCTTGATCCGGC
TACCTGCCCATTCGACCACCAAGCGAAACATCGCATCGAGCGAGCACGTACTCGGATGGAAGCCGGTCTT
GTCGATCAGGATGATCTGGACGAAGAGCATCAGGGGCTCGCGCCAGCCGAACTGTTCGCCAGGCTCAAGG
CGAGCATGCCCGACGGCGAGGATCTCGTCGTGACCCATGGCGATGCCTGCTTGCCGAATATCATGGTGGA
AAATGGCCGCTTTTCTGGATTCATCGACTGTGGCCGGCTGGGTGTGGCGGACCGCTATCAGGACATAGCG
TTGGCTACCCGTGATATTGCTGAAGAGCTTGGCGGCGAATGGGCTGACCGCTTCCTCGTGCTTTACGGTA
TCGCCGCTCCCGATTCGCAGCGCATCGCCTTCTATCGCCTTCTTGACGAGTTCTTCTGAGCGGGACTCTG
GGGTTCGAAATGACCGACCAAGCGACGCCCAACCTGCCATCACGAGATTTCGATTCCACCGCCGCCTTCT
ATGAAAGGTTGGGCTTCGGAATCGTTTTCCGGGACGCCGGCTGGATGATCCTCCAGCGCGGGGATCTCAT
GCTGGAGTTCTTCGCCCACCCTAGGGGGAGGCTAACTGAAACACGGAAGGAGACAATACCGGAAGGAACC
CGCGCTATGACGGCAATAAAAAGACAGAATAAAACGCACGGTGTTGGGTCGTTTGTTCATAAACGCGGGG
TTCGGTCCCAGGGCTGGCACTCTGTCGATACCCCACCGAGACCCCATTGGGGCCAATACGCCCGCGTTTC
TTCCTTTTCCCCACCCCACCCCCCAAGTTCGGGTGAAGGCCCAGGGCTCGCAGCCAACGTCGGGGCGGCA
GGCCCTGCCATAGCCTCAGGTTACTCATATATACTTTAGATTGATTTAAAACTTCATTTTTAATTTAAAA
GGATCTAGGTGAAGATCCTTTTTGATAATCTCATGACCAAAATCCCTTAACGTGAGTTTTCGTTCCACTG
AGCGTCAGACCCCGTAGAAAAGATCAAAGGATCTTCTTGAGATCCTTTTTTTCTGCGCGTAATCTGCTGC
TTGCAAACAAAAAAACCACCGCTACCAGCGGTGGTTTGTTTGCCGGATCAAGAGCTACCAACTCTTTTTC
CGAAGGTAACTGGCTTCAGCAGAGCGCAGATACCAAATACTGTTCTTCTAGTGTAGCCGTAGTTAGGCCA
CCACTTCAAGAACTCTGTAGCACCGCCTACATACCTCGCTCTGCTAATCCTGTTACCAGTGGCTGCTGCC
AGTGGCGATAAGTCGTGTCTTACCGGGTTGGACTCAAGACGATAGTTACCGGATAAGGCGCAGCGGTCGG
GCTGAACGGGGGGTTCGTGCACACAGCCCAGCTTGGAGCGAACGACCTACACCGAACTGAGATACCTACA
GCGTGAGCTATGAGAAAGCGCCACGCTTCCCGAAGGGAGAAAGGCGGACAGGTATCCGGTAAGCGGCAGG
GTCGGAACAGGAGAGCGCACGAGGGAGCTTCCAGGGGGAAACGCCTGGTATCTTTATAGTCCTGTCGGGT
TTCGCCACCTCTGACTTGAGCGTCGATTTTTGTGATGCTCGTCAGGGGGGCGGAGCCTATGGAAAAACGC
CAGCAACGCGGCCTTTTTACGGTTCCTGGCCTTTTGCTGGCCTTTTGCTCACATGTTCTTTCCTGCGTTA
TCCCCTGATTCTGTGGATAACCGTATTACCGCCATGCATTAGTTATTAATAGTAATCAATTACGGGGTCA
TTAGTTCATAGCCCATATATGGAGTTCCGCGTTACATAACTTACGGTAAATGGCCCGCCTGGCTGACCGC
CCAACGACCCCCGCCCATTGACGTCAATAATGACGTATGTTCCCATAGTAACGCCAATAGGGACTTTCCA
TTGACGTCAATGGGTGGAGTATTTACGGTAAACTGCCCACTTGGCAGTACATCAAGTGTATCATATGCCA
AGTACGCCCCCTATTGACGTCAATGACGGTAAATGGCCCGCCTGGCATTATGCCCAGTACATGACCTTAT
GGGACTTTCCTACTTGGCAGTACATCTACGTATTAGTCATCGCTATTACCATGGTGATGCGGTTTTGGCA
GTACATCAATGGGCGTGGATAGCGGTTTGACTCACGGGGATTTCCAAGTCTCCACCCCATTGACGTCAAT
GGGAGTTTGTTTTGGCACCAAAATCAACGGGACTTTCCAAAATGTCGTAACAACTCCGCCCCATTGACGC
AAATGGGCGGTAGGCGTGTACGGTGGGAGGTCTATATAAGCAGAGCTGGTTTAGTGAACCGTCAGATCCG
CTAGCGCTACCGGTCGCCACC
Features (pLannotate 1.2.2; 15 found; start..end, strand, type, name):
      1..708     +  CDS            mApple: mApple is a basic (constitutively fluorescent) red fluorescent protein published in 2008, derived from Discosoma sp.. It is reported to be a rapidly-maturing monomer with high acid sensitivity.
    715..735     +  misc_feature   MCS (fragment): multiple cloning site
    787..1362    +  CDS            RHOB: RHOB_HUMAN - Also known as ARH6, ARHB. Experimental evidence at protein level: Swiss-Prot protein existence level 1. Mediates apoptosis in neoplastically transformed cells after DNA damage. Not essential for development but affects cell adhesion and growth factor signaling in transformed cells. Plays a negative role in tumorigenesis as deletion causes tumor formation. Involved in intracellular protein trafficking of a number of proteins. Targets PKN1 to endosomes and is involved in trafficking of the EGF receptor from late endosomes to lysosomes. Also required for stability and nuclear traffic
   1419..1503    +  CDS            large T antigen (fragment): large T antigen from SV40 (simian virus 40)
   1526..1647    +  polyA_signal   SV40 poly(A) signal: SV40 polyadenylation signal
   1681..2109    -  rep_origin     f1 ori (sequence partly withheld): f1 bacteriophage origin of replication; arrow indicates direction of (+) strand synthesis
   2136..2240    +  promoter       AmpR promoter: bla
   2242..2599    +  promoter       SV40 promoter: SV40 enhancer and early promoter
   2634..3428    +  CDS            NeoR/KanR: aminoglycoside phosphotransferase from Tn5; aph(3')-II (or nptII); confers resistance to neomycin, kanamycin, and G418 (Geneticin®)
   3449..3601    +  CDS            ble (fragment): BLE_KLEPN - Experimental evidence at protein level: Swiss-Prot protein existence level 1. Binding protein with a strong affinity to the bleomycin family of antibiotics. Binds to CL990; an antimitotic-antibiotic compound. From Klebsiella pneumoniae.
   3660..3707    +  polyA_signal   HSV TK poly(A) signal: herpes simplex virus thymidine kinase polyadenylation signal (Cole and Stacy, 1985)
   3798..3814    -  polyA_signal   bGH poly(A) signal (fragment): bovine growth hormone polyadenylation signal
   4036..4624    +  rep_origin     ori: high-copy-number ColE1/pMB1/pBR322/pUC origin of replication
   4799..5102    +  enhancer       CMV enhancer: human cytomegalovirus immediate early enhancer
   5103..5306    +  promoter       CMV promoter: human cytomegalovirus (CMV) immediate early promoter
