[The description below was written by a language model from this plasmid's Addgene catalogue record and pLannotate feature annotations shown in this document.]
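Description:
mApple-Endo-14 is a mammalian expression plasmid that produces a red fluorescent marker for endosomes. It is built on an mApple fusion backbone with the layout typical of C1-style fluorescent protein vectors. The human cytomegalovirus immediate early enhancer and promoter drive an open reading frame that begins with mApple, a rapidly maturing monomeric red fluorescent protein derived from Discosoma. This continues through a short remnant of the multiple cloning site that acts as a linker and ends with human RHOB, so the fluorescent protein sits at the N terminus of the GTPase. An SV40 polyadenylation signal terminates the transcript. RHOB is a small GTPase involved in intracellular protein trafficking, including targeting of partner proteins to endosomes and movement of the EGF receptor from late endosomes to lysosomes. This is what directs the fusion to endosomes.

The plasmid is propagated in E. coli from a high-copy ColE1/pUC-type origin, and an f1 origin is also present. A single NeoR/KanR (Tn5 aminoglycoside phosphotransferase) gene provides both selections. It is preceded by a bacterial bla promoter for kanamycin resistance in bacteria and by the SV40 enhancer/early promoter for G418 selection of stably transfected mammalian cells, and it is followed by the HSV TK polyadenylation signal. The short large T antigen, ble and bGH poly(A) fragments in the annotation are partial matches and look like backbone remnants rather than functional elements. The cloning method is not recorded.

The construct is used to visualise endosomes and follow endosomal dynamics by fluorescence microscopy in transfected mammalian cells. The recorded excitation is 568 nm and the emission is 592 nm, so it can be paired with green or other spectrally distinct organelle markers.
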