Addgene plasmid #54894: mApple-Endo-14
Purpose: Localization: Endosomes, Excitation: 568, Emission: 592
Depositing lab: Michael Davidson. Depositing organization: Florida State University, Tallahassee.
Backbone
  Vector backbone: mApple
  Backbone size w/o insert (bp): 4750
  Vector type: Mammalian Expression
  Selectable markers: Neomycin (select with G418)
Growth in bacteria
  Bacterial resistance: Kanamycin, 50 μg/mL
  Growth temperature: 37°C
  Growth strain: DH5alpha
  Copy number: High Copy
Gene/Insert
  Gene/Insert name: Endo (alt name: NM_004040.2)
  Species: H. sapiens (human)
  Entrez Gene: RHOB (a.k.a. ARH6, ARHB, MST081, MSTP081, RHOH6)
  Promoter: CMV
  Tag / fusion protein: mApple (N terminal on backbone)
  Cloning method: Unknown
  Sequencing primers: 5′ CMV-F; 3′ SV40pA-R
Terms and licenses: Academic/Nonprofit Terms; Industry Terms: Not Available to Industry
Depositor comments: . Excitation = 568; Emission = 592
How to cite: mApple-Endo-14 was a gift from Michael Davidson (Addgene plasmid # 54894 ; http://n2t.net/addgene:54894 ; RRID:Addgene_54894)
