>Addgene plasmid #54894 | mApple-Endo-14 | depositor partial sequence | sequence record 85284 | insert sequence
ACCGTCAGATCCGCTAGCGCTACCGGTCGCCACCATGGTGAGCAAGGGCGAGGAGAATAACATGGCCATC
ATCAAGGAGTTCATGCGCTTCAAGGTGCACATGGAGGGCTCCGTGAACGGCCACGAGTTCGAGATCGAGG
GCGAGGGCGAGGGCCGCCCCTACGAGGCCTTTCAGACCGCTAAGCTGAAGGTGACCAAGGGTGGCCCCCT
GCCCTTCGCCTGGGACATCCTGTCCCCTCAGTTCATGTACGGCTCCAAGGTCTACATTAAGCACCCAGCC
GACATCCCCGACTACTTCAAGCTGTCCTTCCCCGAGGGCTTCAGGTGGGAGCGCGTGATGAACTTCGAGG
ACGGCGGCATTATTCACGTTAACCAGGACTCCTCCCTGCAGGACGGCGTGTTCATCTACAAGGTGAAGCT
GCGCGGCACCAACTTCCCCTCCGACGGCCCCGTAATGCAGAAGAAGACCATGGGCTGGGAGGCCTCCGAG
GAGCGGATGTACCCCGAGGACGGCGCCCTGAAGAGCGAGATCAAGAAGAGGCTGAAGCTGAAGGACGGCG
GCCACTACGCCGCCGAGGTCAAGACCACCTACAAGGCCAAGAAGCCCGTGCAGCTGCCCGGCGCCTACAT
CGTCGACATCAAGTTGGACATCGTGTCCCACAACGAGGACTACACCATCGTGGAACAGTACGAACGCGCC
GAGGGCCGCCACTCCACCGGCGGCATGGACGAGCTGTACAAGTCCGGATCAGATCTCGAGCTCAAGCTTG
ATATCGAATTCCCCATGGAGCAGAAGCTGATCTCCGAGGAGGACCTGAACCGGAAGAAACTGGTGGTTGT
TGGTGATGGAGCCTGTGGAAAGACATGCTTGCTCATAGTCTTCAGCAAGGACGAGTTCCCAGAGGTGTAT
GTGCCCACAGTGTTTGAGAACTATGTGGCAGATATCGAGGTGGATGGAAAGCAGGTAGAGTTGGCTTTGT
GGGACACAGCTGGCCAGGAGGACTACGACCGCCTGCGGCCGCTCTCCTACCCGGACACCGACGTCATTCT
CATGTGCTTCTCGGTGGACAGCCCGGACTCGCTGGAGAACATCCCCGAGAAGTGGGTCCCCGAGGTGAAG
CACTTCTGTCCCAATGTGCCCATCATCCTGGTGGCCAACAAAAAAGACCTGCGCAGCGACGAGCATGTCC
GCACAGAGCTGGCCCGCATGAAGCAGGAACCCGTTCGCACGGATGACGGCCGCGCCATGGCCGTGCGCAT
CCAAGCCTACGACTACCTCGAGTGCTCTGCCAAGACCAAGGAAGGCGTGCGCGAGGTCTTCGAGACGGCC
ACGCGCGCCGCGCTGCAGAAGCGCTACGGCTCCCAGAACGGCTGCATCAACTGCTGCAAGGTGCTATGAG
GGCCGCGCCCGTCGCGCCTGCCCCTGCCGGGGATCCACCGGATCTAGATAACTGATCATAATCAGCCATA
CCACATT
